Addgene plasmid #217172: pCMV-hAT-13_AMi
Purpose: Mammalian expression vector for expression of hAT-13_Ami transposase (CMV promoter)
Depositing lab: Haoyi Wang. Depositing organization: Institute of Zoology, Chinese Academy of Sciences. Publication: Heterologous survey of 130 DNA transposons in human cells highlights their functional divergence and expands the genome engineering toolbox. Zhang T, Tan S, Tang N, Li Y, Zhang C, Sun J, Guo Y, Gao H, Cai Y, Sun W, Wang C, Fu L, Ma H, Wu Y, Hu X, Zhang X, Gee P, Yan W, Zhao Y, Chen Q, Guo B, Wang H, Zhang YE. Cell. 2024 Jul 11;187(14):3741-3760.e30. doi: 10.1016/j.cell.2024.05.007. Epub 2024 Jun 5. PubMed 38843831.
Backbone
  Vector backbone: pCMV
  Vector type: Mammalian Expression
Growth in bacteria
  Bacterial resistance: Ampicillin, 100 μg/mL
  Growth temperature: 37°C
  Growth strain: DH5alpha
  Copy number: High Copy
Gene/Insert
  Gene/Insert name: hAT-13_AMi transposase
  Species: Alligator mississippiensis
  Cloning method: Restriction Enzyme; 5′ cloning site Unknown (unknown if destroyed); 3′ cloning site Unknown (unknown if destroyed)
Terms and licenses: Academic/Nonprofit Terms; Industry Terms: Not Available to Industry
How to cite: pCMV-hAT-13_AMi was a gift from Haoyi Wang (Addgene plasmid # 217172 ; http://n2t.net/addgene:217172 ; RRID:Addgene_217172)
