[The description below was written by a language model from this plasmid's Addgene catalogue record and pLannotate feature annotations shown in this document.]
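Description:
pCMV-hAT-13_AMi is a 6.4 kb mammalian expression plasmid that produces the transposase of hAT-13_AMi, a hAT-superfamily DNA transposon from the American alligator (Alligator mississippiensis). It is maintained in E. coli through a high-copy ColE1/pUC-type origin and selected with ampicillin via the β-lactamase gene and its native promoter. An f1 phage origin is also present, along with small backbone remnants (lac promoter/operator, CAP site, a lacI fragment and a bom fragment) that have no evident role in the construct's function.

The expression cassette starts with the human cytomegalovirus immediate-early enhancer and promoter, followed by a T7 promoter, and ends with an oppositely oriented SP6 promoter and the bovine growth hormone polyadenylation signal. The automated annotation leaves the roughly 1.9 kb interval between the T7 and SP6 promoters unlabelled. This is where the transposase open reading frame would be expected to lie, but the table does not delineate it, and no epitope tags or localization signals are annotated. The cloning sites are recorded as unknown. Downstream, an SV40 early promoter precedes only a short fragment of a bleomycin-resistance (ble) coding sequence and an SV40 poly(A) signal, so a functional mammalian selection marker appears to be absent and the plasmid seems suited to transient transfection. A very short hit to a truncated HIV-1 LTR just after the CMV promoter is probably incidental sequence similarity, not a lentiviral element.

The plasmid comes from a survey that tested many DNA transposons for activity in human cells with a view to genome engineering. In that setting it would act as the helper supplying transposase in trans, presumably together with a separate donor carrying the matching transposon ends, which this record does not describe.
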