Features (pLannotate 1.2.2; 19 found; start..end, strand, type, name):
      1..380     +  enhancer       CMV enhancer: human cytomegalovirus immediate early enhancer
    381..584     +  promoter       CMV promoter: human cytomegalovirus (CMV) immediate early promoter
    580..613     +  LTR            5' LTR (truncated) (fragment): truncated 5' long terminal repeat (LTR) from HIV-1
    629..647     +  promoter       T7 promoter: promoter for bacteriophage T7 RNA polymerase
   2589..2607    -  promoter       SP6 promoter: promoter for bacteriophage SP6 RNA polymerase
   2633..2857    +  polyA_signal   bGH poly(A) signal: bovine growth hormone polyadenylation signal
   2861..2882    +  promoter       SV40 promoter (fragment): SV40 enhancer and early promoter
   2903..3331    +  rep_origin     f1 ori (sequence partly withheld): f1 bacteriophage origin of replication; arrow indicates direction of (+) strand synthesis
   3345..3674    +  promoter       SV40 promoter: SV40 enhancer and early promoter
   3687..3845    +  CDS            ble (fragment): BLE_KLEPN - Experimental evidence at protein level: Swiss-Prot protein existence level 1. Binding protein with a strong affinity to the bleomycin family of antibiotics. Binds to CL990; an antimitotic-antibiotic compound. From Klebsiella pneumoniae.
   3840..3961    +  polyA_signal   SV40 poly(A) signal: SV40 polyadenylation signal
   4034..4050    -  protein_bind   lac operator: The lac repressor binds to the lac operator to inhibit transcription in E. coli. This inhibition can be relieved by adding lactose or isopropyl-β-D-thiogalactopyranoside (IPTG). lac repressor encoded by lacI
   4058..4088    -  promoter       lac promoter: promoter for the E. coli lac operon
   4103..4124    -  protein_bind   CAP binding site: CAP binding activates transcription in the presence of cAMP. E. coli catabolite activator protein
   4137..4229    -  CDS            lacI (fragment): lac repressor; lacI; The lac repressor binds to the lac operator to inhibit transcription in E. coli. This inhibition can be relieved by adding lactose or isopropyl-β-D-thiogalactopyranoside (IPTG).
   4412..5000    -  rep_origin     ori: high-copy-number ColE1/pMB1/pBR322/pUC origin of replication
   5171..6031    -  CDS            AmpR: β-lactamase; bla; confers resistance to ampicillin, carbenicillin, and related antibiotics
   6032..6136    -  promoter       AmpR promoter: bla
   6195..6247    -  misc_feature   bom (fragment): basis of mobility region from pBR322
>Addgene plasmid #217172 | pCMV-hAT-13_AMi | addgene full sequence | sequence record 443181 | Addgene NGS Result
GACATTGATTATTGACTAGTTATTAATAGTAATCAATTACGGGGTCATTAGTTCATAGCCCATATATGGA
GTTCCGCGTTACATAACTTACGGTAAATGGCCCGCCTGGCTGACCGCCCAACGACCCCCGCCCATTGACG
TCAATAATGACGTATGTTCCCATAGTAACGCCAATAGGGACTTTCCATTGACGTCAATGGGTGGAGTATT
TACGGTAAACTGCCCACTTGGCAGTACATCAAGTGTATCATATGCCAAGTACGCCCCCTATTGACGTCAA
TGACGGTAAATGGCCCGCCTGGCATTATGCCCAGTACATGACCTTATGGGACTTTCCTACTTGGCAGTAC
ATCTACGTATTAGTCATCGCTATTACCATGGTGATGCGGTTTTGGCAGTACATCAATGGGCGTGGATAGC
GGTTTGACTCACGGGGATTTCCAAGTCTCCACCCCATTGACGTCAATGGGAGTTTGTTTTGGCACCAAAA
TCAACGGGACTTTCCAAAATGTCGTAACAACTCCGCCCCATTGACGCAAATGGGCGGTAGGCGTGTACGG
TGGGAGGTCTATATAAGCAGAGCTCTCTGGCTAACTAGAGAACCCACTGCTTACTGGCTTATCGAAATTA
ATACGACTCACTATAGGGAGACCCAAGCTTGGTACCGAGCTCGGATCCACTAGTAACGGCCGCCAGTGTG
CTGGAATTCGCCGCCACCATGGAGAACGAAAACGTGGAGTTACCGGGCCTGGGTGAAGAAGAAGCGGGCA
GCAGCTTAAGCCGTAGCTTAAGCCCGGATATGCGCTCAACCATGAGCAGCTGTTCACGCCAGAGCAGCTT
TCTGAGCAGCTTTGTGGATAAAATGAGCAAAGAGGATCAGGAGAAGGCGGATGAAACCTTAGCGCGCGCG
ATTTTTGCAAGCGGCACCCCTTTAAGCATCACCGAGAACCAGTACTGGAAGGAACACTATAAGCTGATTC
GCCCTAGCTACAAACTGCCGAGCCGTTACCGTTTAAGCCATAGCCTGCTGGATCGCGAATATGACCGCGT
GCAGACCATGGTTATCCAGCGCATCGGTCAAGCAGAAAGCCTGACCTTAATGAGCGATGGCTGGACCGAT
ATACAAGGCAACCCGCTGCTGAACATTATGCTGGCGACCCCGGAGCCTATATTCCTGAAAGCGATTGCGA
CCAAAAGCAGCCGTCATACCGGCGAGTATATCGCGAAACTGCTGAGCGAAGAGATTGAAAGCGCCGGCCC
TTCACGTGTTCAAGCACTGGTGACCGACAATGCCAGCAACATGAAGGCCGCCTGGCAGATTCTGAAGGCG
AAATACCCGCACCTGATTGTGTTTGGCTGCCTGGCCCATGGTTTAAATCTGCTGGCGAAGGATATTGTGA
GCGTGAACACCATGAAAACCATTCTGGCGAACTGCAAGGCCATTGTGAAAGTGTTTAACAACCATCACGT
GGCCAACCAGACCCTGAAGAAGCTGCAGAAAGAAAAGCAGGGCAAAGAAAGCGCTCTGCTGCTGCCTGGT
GAAACTCGCTGGGGTAGCGCAACCAAATGTCTGCATAGCCTGCTGCATACCAAAAACTGCTTACAGTGCG
CGAGCATTGACGATACCGTGAGCCAGATCATTCCTGTGAACATCCGCAAACAGATTCTGGACAACGACGT
GTTTTGGGTGCGTGTTCAGGGCGCGTTTAACCTGCTGTTACCGGTGAGCGTGGCGATCAAAAAACTGGAA
GGCGATACCCCGAGCTTAAGCAACATCCCTGAGATTTTTCGCCAGCTGAACGAGAACCTGATTGAACTGC
TGCCTAGCAGCCCGCTGAGCAAGAAAGAAGTGGTGGTGAAGCAGATGTTTACCAAACGCAGCGAGTTTTG
CAGCCATCCTGTGCATCTGGCGGCCAACTTACTGGATCCTCAGCATCGCGGTCAACACCTGAGCGAAGAT
GAACTGAGCACCGCCCTGAACACCATTATGGAAGTGGCGAAGAACGTGCCGAACATTGACGAAATTGCGG
TGATGACCGACATAGCGGAGTATCGCGCGAAAGAGAAACTGTGGAGCAAGGATATTATTTGGCGCGCGGC
GGAGAATATGAGCCCTCTGACCTGGTGGAAAGGCTACTGCAACACCCGTCTGCTGAGCCGTATTGCGCTG
CGCATTCTGAGCATTCCTCCGACTGCGGCGTCATGTGAACGTAACTGGAAAGCGTTCAGCAGCATCAAAA
CCAAAAAACGCAACCGCCTGACCAATGAGTGTACCGCGAAGCTGGTGAGCATTAGCCAGAACCTGCTGCT
GCTGGAGAACCAAAGCGAAGCGCAGCTGGTGAAAAAAATGCAATGCGATGACAAGCTGCCGCTGCCTATT
GACAGCCTGGTGAAGCCTAGCTTTAGCGAACGCGAATGCGGTAGCAGCAGCAGCGAATCAGATCTGCCGC
AGAGCGATAGCGAGATGGAACTGATTAGCAGCGCCAGCGATAGCACCGACAGCGATAGCGAAACTGGTGG
TGCAGCGATGACCAGCGTGGAAGAAAGCTAATGAGCGGCCGCTCGAGCATGCATCTAGAGGGCCCTATTC
TATAGTGTCACCTAAATGCTAGAGCTCGCTGATCAGCCTCGACTGTGCCTTCTAGTTGCCAGCCATCTGT
TGTTTGCCCCTCCCCCGTGCCTTCCTTGACCCTGGAAGGTGCCACTCCCACTGTCCTTTCCTAATAAAAT
GAGGAAATTGCATCGCATTGTCTGAGTAGGTGTCATTCTATTCTGGGGGGTGGGGTGGGGCAGGACAGCA
AGGGGGAGGATTGGGAAGACAATAGCAGGCATGCTGGGGATGCGGTGGGCTCTATGGCTTCTGAGGCGGA
AAGAACCAGCTGGGGCTCTAGGGGGTATCCCC
[124 nt withheld, positions 2903-3026]
C
[91 nt withheld, positions 3028-3118]
A
[49 nt withheld, positions 3120-3168]
CCTTTGACGTTGGAGTCCACGTTCTTT
[37 nt withheld, positions 3196-3232]
ACCCTATCTCGGTCTATTCTTTTGATTTATAAGGGATTTTGCCGATTTCGGCCTATTGGTTAAAAAATGA
GCTGATTTAACAAAAATTTAACGCGAATTAATTCTGTGGAATGTGTGTCAGTTAGGGTGTGGAAAGTCCC
CAGGCTCCCCAGCAGGCAGAAGTATGCAAAGCATGCATCTCAATTAGTCAGCAACCAGGTGTGGAAAGTC
CCCAGGCTCCCCAGCAGGCAGAAGTATGCAAAGCATGCATCTCAATTAGTCAGCAACCATAGTCCCGCCC
CTAACTCCGCCCATCCCGCCCCTAACTCCGCCCAGTTCCGCCCATTCTCCGCCCCATGGCTGACTAATTT
TTTTTATTTATGCAGAGGCCGAGGCCGCCTCTGCCTCTGAGCTATTCCAGAAGTAGTGAGGAGGCTTTTT
TGGAGGCCTAGGCTTTTGCAAAAAGCTCCCCGAAATGACCGACCAAGCGACGCCCAACCTGCCATCACGA
GATTTCGATTCCACCGCCGCCTTCTATGAAAGGTTGGGCTTCGGAATCGTTTTCCGGGACGCCGGCTGGA
TGATCCTCCAGCGCGGGGATCTCATGCTGGAGTTCTTCGCCCACCCCAACTTGTTTATTGCAGCTTATAA
TGGTTACAAATAAAGCAATAGCATCACAAATTTCACAAATAAAGCATTTTTTTCACTGCATTCTAGTTGT
GGTTTGTCCAAACTCATCAATGTATCTTATCATGTCTGTATACCGTCGACCTCTAGCTAGAGCTTGGCGT
AATCATGGTCATAGCTGTTTCCTGTGTGAAATTGTTATCCGCTCACAATTCCACACAACATACGAGCCGG
AAGCATAAAGTGTAAAGCCTGGGGTGCCTAATGAGTGAGCTAACTCACATTAATTGCGTTGCGCTCACTG
CCCGCTTTCCAGTCGGGAAACCTGTCGTGCCAGCTGCATTAATGAATCGGCCAACGCGCGGGGAGAGGCG
GTTTGCGTATTGGGCGCTCTTCCGCTTCCTCGCTCACTGACTCGCTGCGCTCGGTCGTTCGGCTGCGGCG
AGCGGTATCAGCTCACTCAAAGGCGGTAATACGGTTATCCACAGAATCAGGGGATAACGCAGGAAAGAAC
ATGTGAGCAAAAGGCCAGCAAAAGGCCAGGAACCGTAAAAAGGCCGCGTTGCTGGCGTTTTTCCATAGGC
TCCGCCCCCCTGACGAGCATCACAAAAATCGACGCTCAAGTCAGAGGTGGCGAAACCCGACAGGACTATA
AAGATACCAGGCGTTTCCCCCTGGAAGCTCCCTCGTGCGCTCTCCTGTTCCGACCCTGCCGCTTACCGGA
TACCTGTCCGCCTTTCTCCCTTCGGGAAGCGTGGCGCTTTCTCATAGCTCACGCTGTAGGTATCTCAGTT
CGGTGTAGGTCGTTCGCTCCAAGCTGGGCTGTGTGCACGAACCCCCCGTTCAGCCCGACCGCTGCGCCTT
ATCCGGTAACTATCGTCTTGAGTCCAACCCGGTAAGACACGACTTATCGCCACTGGCAGCAGCCACTGGT
AACAGGATTAGCAGAGCGAGGTATGTAGGCGGTGCTACAGAGTTCTTGAAGTGGTGGCCTAACTACGGCT
ACACTAGAAGAACAGTATTTGGTATCTGCGCTCTGCTGAAGCCAGTTACCTTCGGAAAAAGAGTTGGTAG
CTCTTGATCCGGCAAACAAACCACCGCTGGTAGCGGTGGTTTTTTTGTTTGCAAGCAGCAGATTACGCGC
AGAAAAAAAGGATCTCAAGAAGATCCTTTGATCTTTTCTACGGGGTCTGACGCTCAGTGGAACGAAAACT
CACGTTAAGGGATTTTGGTCATGAGATTATCAAAAAGGATCTTCACCTAGATCCTTTTAAATTAAAAATG
AAGTTTTAAATCAATCTAAAGTATATATGAGTAAACTTGGTCTGACAGTTACCAATGCTTAATCAGTGAG
GCACCTATCTCAGCGATCTGTCTATTTCGTTCATCCATAGTTGCCTGACTCCCCGTCGTGTAGATAACTA
CGATACGGGAGGGCTTACCATCTGGCCCCAGTGCTGCAATGATACCGCGAGACCCACGCTCACCGGCTCC
AGATTTATCAGCAATAAACCAGCCAGCCGGAAGGGCCGAGCGCAGAAGTGGTCCTGCAACTTTATCCGCC
TCCATCCAGTCTATTAATTGTTGCCGGGAAGCTAGAGTAAGTAGTTCGCCAGTTAATAGTTTGCGCAACG
TTGTTGCCATTGCTACAGGCATCGTGGTGTCACGCTCGTCGTTTGGTATGGCTTCATTCAGCTCCGGTTC
CCAACGATCAAGGCGAGTTACATGATCCCCCATGTTGTGCAAAAAAGCGGTTAGCTCCTTCGGTCCTCCG
ATCGTTGTCAGAAGTAAGTTGGCCGCAGTGTTATCACTCATGGTTATGGCAGCACTGCATAATTCTCTTA
CTGTCATGCCATCCGTAAGATGCTTTTCTGTGACTGGTGAGTACTCAACCAAGTCATTCTGAGAATAGTG
TATGCGGCGACCGAGTTGCTCTTGCCCGGCGTCAATACGGGATAATACCGCGCCACATAGCAGAACTTTA
AAAGTGCTCATCATTGGAAAACGTTCTTCGGGGCGAAAACTCTCAAGGATCTTACCGCTGTTGAGATCCA
GTTCGATGTAACCCACTCGTGCACCCAACTGATCTTCAGCATCTTTTACTTTCACCAGCGTTTCTGGGTG
AGCAAAAACAGGAAGGCAAAATGCCGCAAAAAAGGGAATAAGGGCGACACGGAAATGTTGAATACTCATA
CTCTTCCTTTTTCAATATTATTGAAGCATTTATCAGGGTTATTGTCTCATGAGCGGATACATATTTGAAT
GTATTTAGAAAAATAAACAAATAGGGGTTCCGCGCACATTTCCCCGAAAAGTGCCACCTGACGTCGACGG
ATCGGGAGATCTCCCGATCCCCTATGGTGCACTCTCAGTACAATCTGCTCTGATGCCGCATAGTTAAGCC
AGTATCTGCTCCCTGCTTGTGTGTTGGAGGTCGCTGAGTAGTGCGCGAGCAAAATTTAAGCTACAACAAG
GCAAGGCTTGACCGACAATTGCATGAAGAATCTGCTTAGGGTTAGGCGTTTTGCGCTGCTTCGCGATGTA
CGGGCCAGATATACGCGTT
